>Addgene plasmid #104343 | pCSJ95 | addgene full sequence | sequence record 207885 | Addgene Partial NGS Result
TCGCGCGTTTCGGTGATGACGGTGAAAACCTCTGACACATGCAGCTCCCGGAGACGGTCACAGCTTGTCT
GTAAGCGGATGCCGGGAGCAGACAAGCCCGTCAGGGCGCGTCAGCGGGTGTTGGCGGGTGTCGGGGCTGG
CTTAACTATGCGGCATCAGAGCAGATTGTACTGAGAGTGCACCATAAATTCCCGTTTTAAGAGCTTGGTG
AGCGCTAGGAGTCACTGCCAGGTATCGTTTGAACACGGCATTAGTCAGGGAAGTCATAACACAGTCCTTT
CCCGCAATTTTCTTTTTCTATTACTCTTGGCCTCCTCTAGTACACTCTATATTTTTTTATGCCTCGGTAA
TGATTTTCATTTTTTTTTTTCCACCTAGCGGATGACTCTTTTTTTTTCTTAGCGATTGGCATTATCACAT
AATGAATTATACATTATATAAAGTAATGTGATTTCTTCGAAGAATATACTAAAAAATGAGCAGGCAAGAT
AAACGAAGGCAAAGATGACAGAGCAGAAAGCCCTAGTAAAGCGTATTACAAATGAAACCAAGATTCAGAT
TGCGATCTCTTTAAAGGGTGGTCCCCTAGCGATAGAGCACTCGATCTTCCCAGAAAAAGAGGCAGAAGCA
GTAGCAGAACAGGCCACACAATCGCAAGTGATTAACGTCCACACAGGTATAGGGTTTCTGGACCATATGA
TACATGCTCTGGCCAAGCATTCCGGCTGGTCGCTAATCGTTGAGTGCATTGGTGACTTACACATAGACGA
CCATCACACCACTGAAGACTGCGGGATTGCTCTCGGTCAAGCTTTTAAAGAGGCCCTAGGGGCCGTGCGT
GGAGTAAAAAGGTTTGGATCAGGATTTGCGCCTTTGGATGAGGCACTTTCCAGAGCGGTGGTAGATCTTT
CGAACAGGCCGTACGCAGTTGTCGAACTTGGTTTGCAAAGGGAGAAAGTAGGAGATCTCTCTTGCGAGAT
GATCCCGCATTTTCTTGAAAGCTTTGCAGAGGCTAGCAGAATTACCCTCCACGTTGATTGTCTGCGAGGC
AAGAATGATCATCACCGTAGTGAGAGTGCGTTCAAGGCTCTTGCGGTTGCCATAAGAGAAGCCACCTCGC
CCAATGGTACCAACGATGTTCCCTCCACCAAAGGTGTTCTTATGTAGTGACACCGATTATTTAAAGCTGC
AGCATACGATATATATACATGTGTATATATGTATACCTATGAATGTCAGTAAGTATGTATACGAACAGTA
TGATACTGAAGATGACAAGGTAATGCATCATTCTATACGTGTCATTCTGAACGAGGCGCGCTTTCCTTTT
TTCTTTTTGCTTTTTCTTTTTTTTTCTCTTGAACTCGACGGATCTATGCGGTGTGAAATACCGCACAGAT
GCGTAAGGAGAAAATACCGCATCAGGAAATTGTAAGCGTTAATATTTTGTTAAAATTCGCGTTAAATTTT
TGTTAAATCAGCTCATTTTTTAACCAATAGGCCGAAATCGGCAAAATCCCTTATAAATCAAAAGAATAGA
CCGAGATAGGGT
[37 nt withheld, positions 1553-1589]
AAAGAACGTGGACTCCAACGTCAAAGG
[49 nt withheld, positions 1617-1665]
T
[91 nt withheld, positions 1667-1757]
G
[124 nt withheld, positions 1759-1882]
CCATTCGCCATTCAGGCTGCGCAACTGTTGGGAAGGGCGATCGGTGCGGGCCTCTTCGCTATTACGCCAG
CTGGCGAAAGGGGGATGTGCTGCAAGGCGATTAAGTTGGGTAACGCCAGGGTTTTCCCAGTCACGACGTT
GTAAAACGACGGCCAGTGAATTGTAATACGACTCACTATAGGGCGAATTGGAGCTCCACCGCGGCGACTT
TATCATTATCAATACTGCCATTTCAAAGAATACGTAAATAATTAATAGTAGTGATTTTCCTAACTTTATT
TAGTCAAAAAATTAGCCTTTTAATTCTGCTGTAACCCGTACATGCCCAAAATAGGGGGCGGGTTACACAG
AATATATAACATCGTAGGTGTCTGGGTGAACAGTTTATTCCTGGCATCCACTAAATATAATGGAGCCCGC
TTTTTAAGCTGGCATCCAGAAAAAAAAAGAATCCCAGCACCAAAATATTGTTTTCTTCACCAACCATCAG
TTCATAGGTCCATTCTCTTAGCGCAACTACAGAGAACAGGGGCACAAACAGGCAAAAAACGGGCACAACC
TCAATGGAGTGATGCAACCTGCCTGGAGTAAATGATGACACAAGGCAATTGACCCACGCATGTATCTATC
TCATTTTCTTACACCTTCTATTACCTTCTGCTCTCTCTGATTTGGAAAAAGCTGAAAAAAAAGGTTGAAA
CCAGTTCCCTGAAATTATTCCCCTACTTGACTAATAAGTATATAAAGACGGTAGGTATTGATTGTAATTC
TGTAAATCTATTTCTTAAACTTCTTAAATTCTACTTTTATAGTTAGTCTTTTTTTTAGTTTTAAAACACC
AAGAACTTAGTTTCGAATAAACACACATAAACAAACAAAATCGTACGGGCCTAAAACATACCAGATCGCC
ACCCGCGCTTTAATCTGGAGAGGTGAAGAATACGACCACCTAGGCCTTAAGAACCGGTAAAACATACCAG
ATCGCCACCCGCGCTTTAATCTGGAGAGGTGAAGAATACGACCACCTACCGGTCAACAACAACAACAACA
ACAACAACAACTCGAGGCCTAAAACATACCAGATCGCCACCCGCGCTTTAATCTGGAGAGGTGAAGAATA
CGACCACCTAGGCCTCGAGAACATAGGCGCGCCATGCCAACTCTAGTAAATGGACCAAGAAGAGACTCTA
CCGAAGGGTTTGATACCGATATCATCACTCTTCCTAGATTCATAATCGAGCACCAGAAGCAATTTAAGAA
CGCTACTGGTGATTTCACATTAGTACTGAATGCCTTGCAATTCGCGTTCAAATTTGTATCTCACACCATC
AGACGTGCTGAATTGGTTAACTTGGTTGGGTTAGCAGGCGCTTCCAACTTCACTGGTGACCAGCAAAAGA
AGTTGGACGTTCTAGGTGATGAAATATTTATCAATGCCATGAGGGCTAGTGGGATCATCAAGGTCCTTGT
ATCTGAAGAACAGGAAGACTTGATCGTTTTTCCCACAAACACGGGCTCATACGCAGTGTGTTGTGATCCT
ATTGATGGCTCCTCAAATTTGGACGCCGGTGTCTCCGTTGGAACTATCGCGTCTATATTCAGACTGCTAC
CAGACTCATCAGGTACTATAAACGACGTACTGAGATGTGGTAAAGAAATGGTAGCCGCTTGCTATGCCAT
GTACGGATCCTCTACGCATCTAGTATTGACATTGGGTGATGGAGTTGATGGGTTTACCTTAGACACAAAC
TTGGGCGAATTCATCTTGACTCATCCTAACTTAAGAATTCCGCCTCAAAAGGCCATCTACTCAATTAATG
AAGGTAACACCCTCTACTGGAACGAGACTATAAGAACATTTATTGAGAAAGTCAAACAACCCCAAGCAGA
CAACAACAACAAGCCTTTCTCGGCTAGGTATGTTGGATCCATGGTTGCTGATGTTCACAGGACGTTTCTT
TACGGTGGCCTTTTCGCATACCCTTGCGACAAGAAGAGCCCCAACGGAAAACTGAGGTTGCTTTATGAGG
CCTTCCCAATGGCTTTCTTAATGGAACAAGCAGGGGGAAAAGCGGTCAACGATCGCGGAGAGAGAATCTT
GGATTTGGTGCCAAGTCATATCCATGACAAATCTTCTATTTGGTTGGGTTCTTCAGGTGAAATTGACAAA
TTTTTAGACCATATTGGCAAGTCACAGAGATCCGACTATAAAGACCATGACGGTGATTATAAAGATCATG
ATATCGATTACAAGGATGACGATGACAAGTAAGCGGCCGCATTAGTTATGTCACGCTTACATTCACGCCC
TCCCCCCACATCCGCTCTAACCGAAAAGGAAGGAGTTAGACAACCTGAAGTCTAGGTCCCTATTTATTTT
TTTATAGTTATGTTAGTATTAAGAACGTTATTTATATTTCAAATTTTTCTTTTTTTTCTGTACAGACGCG
TGTACGCATGTAACATTATACTGAAAACCTTGCTTGAGAAGGTTTTGGGACGCTCGAAGGCTTTAATTTG
CGGCCGGCCCGACTTTATCATTATCAATACTGCCATTTCAAAGAATACGTAAATAATTAATAGTAGTGAT
TTTCCTAACTTTATTTAGTCAAAAAATTAGCCTTTTAATTCTGCTGTAACCCGTACATGCCCAAAATAGG
GGGCGGGTTACACAGAATATATAACATCGTAGGTGTCTGGGTGAACAGTTTATTCCTGGCATCCACTAAA
TATAATGGAGCCCGCTTTTTAAGCTGGCATCCAGAAAAAAAAAGAATCCCAGCACCAAAATATTGTTTTC
TTCACCAACCATCAGTTCATAGGTCCATTCTCTTAGCGCAACTACAGAGAACAGGGGCACAAACAGGCAA
AAAACGGGCACAACCTCAATGGAGTGATGCAACCTGCCTGGAGTAAATGATGACACAAGGCAATTGACCC
ACGCATGTATCTATCTCATTTTCTTACACCTTCTATTACCTTCTGCTCTCTCTGATTTGGAAAAAGCTGA
AAAAAAAGGTTGAAACCAGTTCCCTGAAATTATTCCCCTACTTGACTAATAAGTATATAAAGACGGTAGG
TATTGATTGTAATTCTGTAAATCTATTTCTTAAACTTCTTAAATTCTACTTTTATAGTTAGTCTTTTTTT
TAGTTTTAAAACACCAAGAACTTAGTTTCGAATAAACACACATAAACAAACAAAATCGTACGGGCCTAAA
ACATACCAGATCGCCACCCGCGCTTTAATCTGGAGAGGTGAAGAATACGACCACCTAGGCCTTAAGAACC
GGTAAAACATACCAGATCGCCACCCGCGCTTTAATCTGGAGAGGTGAAGAATACGACCACCTACCGGTCA
ACAACAACAACAACAACAACAACAACTCGAGGCCTAAAACATACCAGATCGCCACCCGCGCTTTAATCTG
GAGAGGTGAAGAATACGACCACCTAGGCCTCGAGAACATATCGAATTCATGGACTACAAGGACGACGATG
ACAAGGGTGGGTCCATGGTTCGACCATTGAACTGCATCGTCGCCGTGTCCCAAAATATGGGGATTGGCAA
GAACGGAGACCTACCCTGGCCTCCGCTCAGGAACGAGTTCAAGTACTTCCAAAGAATGACCACAACCTCT
TCAGTGGAAGGTAAACAGAATCTGGTGATTATGGGTAGGAAAACCTGGTTCTCCATTCCTGAGAAGAATC
GACCTTTAAAGGACAGAATTAATATAGTTCTCAGTAGAGAACTCAAAGAACCACCACGAGGCGCTCATTT
TCTTGCCAAAAGTTTGGATGATGCCTTAAGACTTATTGAACAACCGGAATTGGCAAGTAAAGTAGACATG
GTTTGGATAGTCGGAGGCAGTTCTGTTTACCAGGAAGCCATGAATCAACCAGGCCACCTCAGACTCTTTG
TGACAAGGATCATGCAGGAATTTGAAAGTGACACGTTTTTCCCAGAAATTGATTTGGGGAAATATAAACT
TCTCCCAGAATACCCAGGCGTCCTCTCTGAGGTCCAGGAGGAAAAAGGCATCAAGTATAAGTTTGAAGTC
TACGAGAAGAAAGACGGTACCTACCCATACGATGTCCCAGATTACGCCTAACTCGAGTCATGTAATTAGT
TATGTCACGCTTACATTCACGCCCTCCCCCCACATCCGCTCTAACCGAAAAGGAAGGAGTTAGACAACCT
GAAGTCTAGGTCCCTATTTATTTTTTTATAGTTATGTTAGTATTAAGAACGTTATTTATATTTCAAATTT
TTCTTTTTTTTCTGTACAGACGCGTGTACGCATGTAACATTATACTGAAAACCTTGCTTGAGAAGGTTTT
GGGACGCTCGAAGGCTTTAATTTGCGGCCCGGGCTGCAGGAATTCGATATCAAGCTTATCGATACCGTCG
ACCTCGAGGGGGGGCCCGGTACCAGCTTTTGTTCCCTTTAGTGAGGGTTAATTTCGAGCTTGGCGTAATC
ATGGTCATAGCTGTTTCCTGTGTGAAATTGTTATCCGCTCACAATTCCACACAACATACGAGCCGGAAGC
ATAAAGTGTAAAGCCTGGGGTGCCTAATGAGTGAGCTAACTCACATTAATTGCGTTGCGCTCACTGCCCG
CTTTCCAGTCGGGAAACCTGTCGTGCCAGCTGCATTAATGAATCGGCCAACGCGCGGGGAGAGGCGGTTT
GCGTATTGGGCGCTCTTCCGCTTCCTCGCTCACTGACTCGCTGCGCTCGGTCGTTCGGCTGCGGCGAGCG
GTATCAGCTCACTCAAAGGCGGTAATACGGTTATCCACAGAATCAGGGGATAACGCAGGAAAGAACATGT
GAGCAAAAGGCCAGCAAAAGGCCAGGAACCGTAAAAAGGCCGCGTTGCTGGCGTTTTTCCATAGGCTCCG
CCCCCCTGACGAGCATCACAAAAATCGACGCTCAAGTCAGAGGTGGCGAAACCCGACAGGACTATAAAGA
TACCAGGCGTTTCCCCCTGGAAGCTCCCTCGTGCGCTCTCCTGTTCCGACCCTGCCGCTTACCGGATACC
TGTCCGCCTTTCTCCCTTCGGGAAGCGTGGCGCTTTCTCATAGCTCACGCTGTAGGTATCTCAGTTCGGT
GTAGGTCGTTCGCTCCAAGCTGGGCTGTGTGCACGAACCCCCCGTTCAGCCCGACCGCTGCGCCTTATCC
GGTAACTATCGTCTTGAGTCCAACCCGGTAAGACACGACTTATCGCCACTGGCAGCAGCCACTGGTAACA
GGATTAGCAGAGCGAGGTATGTAGGCGGTGCTACAGAGTTCTTGAAGTGGTGGCCTAACTACGGCTACAC
TAGAAGAACAGTATTTGGTATCTGCGCTCTGCTGAAGCCAGTTACCTTCGGAAAAAGAGTTGGTAGCTCT
TGATCCGGCAAACAAACCACCGCTGGTAGCGGTGGTTTTTTTGTTTGCAAGCAGCAGATTACGCGCAGAA
AAAAAGGATCTCAAGAAGATCCTTTGATCTTTTCTACGGGGTCTGACGCTCAGTGGAACGAAAACTCACG
TTAAGGGATTTTGGTCATGAGATTATCAAAAAGGATCTTCACCTAGATCCTTTTAAATTAAAAATGAAGT
TTTAAATCAATCTAAAGTATATATGAGTAAACTTGGTCTGACAGTTACCAATGCTTAATCAGTGAGGCAC
CTATCTCAGCGATCTGTCTATTTCGTTCATCCATAGTTGCCTGACTCCCCGTCGTGTAGATAACTACGAT
ACGGGAGGGCTTACCATCTGGCCCCAGTGCTGCAATGATACCGCGAGACCCACGCTCACCGGCTCCAGAT
TTATCAGCAATAAACCAGCCAGCCGGAAGGGCCGAGCGCAGAAGTGGTCCTGCAACTTTATCCGCCTCCA
TCCAGTCTATTAATTGTTGCCGGGAAGCTAGAGTAAGTAGTTCGCCAGTTAATAGTTTGCGCAACGTTGT
TGCCATTGCTACAGGCATCGTGGTGTCACGCTCGTCGTTTGGTATGGCTTCATTCAGCTCCGGTTCCCAA
CGATCAAGGCGAGTTACATGATCCCCCATGTTGTGCAAAAAAGCGGTTAGCTCCTTCGGTCCTCCGATCG
TTGTCAGAAGTAAGTTGGCCGCAGTGTTATCACTCATGGTTATGGCAGCACTGCATAATTCTCTTACTGT
CATGCCATCCGTAAGATGCTTTTCTGTGACTGGTGAGTACTCAACCAAGTCATTCTGAGAATAGTGTATG
CGGCGACCGAGTTGCTCTTGCCCGGCGTCAATACGGGATAATACCGCGCCACATAGCAGAACTTTAAAAG
TGCTCATCATTGGAAAACGTTCTTCGGGGCGAAAACTCTCAAGGATCTTACCGCTGTTGAGATCCAGTTC
GATGTAACCCACTCGTGCACCCAACTGATCTTCAGCATCTTTTACTTTCACCAGCGTTTCTGGGTGAGCA
AAAACAGGAAGGCAAAATGCCGCAAAAAAGGGAATAAGGGCGACACGGAAATGTTGAATACTCATACTCT
TCCTTTTTCAATATTATTGAAGCATTTATCAGGGTTATTGTCTCATGAGCGGATACATATTTGAATGTAT
TTAGAAAAATAAACAAATAGGGGTTCCGCGCACATTTCCCCGAAAAGTGCCACCTGACGGATCGCTTGCC
TGTAACTTACACGCGCCTCGTATCTTTTAATGATGGAATAATTTGGGAATTTACTCTGTGTTTATTTATT
TTTATGTTTTGTATTTGGATTTTAGAAAGTAAATAAAGAAGGTAGAAGAGTTACGGAATGAAGAAAAAAA
AATAAACAAAGGTTTAAAAAATTTCAACAAAAAGCGTACTTTACATATATATTTATTAGACAAGAAAAGC
AGATTAAATAGATATACATTCGATTAACGATAAGTAAAATGTAAAATCACAGGATTTTCGTGTGTGGTCT
TCTACACAGACAAGATGAAACAATTCGGCATTAATACCTGAGAGCAGGAAGAGCAAGATAAAAGGTAGTA
TTTGTTGGCGATCCCCCTAGAGTCTTTTACATCTTCGGAAAACAAAAACTATTTTTTCTTTAATTTCTTT
TTTTACTTTCTATTTTTAATTTATATATTTATATTAAAAAATTTAAATTATAATTATTTTTATAGCACGT
GATGAAAAGGACCCTAAGAAACCATTATTATCATGACATTAACCTATAAAAATAGGCGTATCACGAGGCC
CTTTCGTC
Features (pLannotate 1.2.2; 28 found; start..end, strand, type, name):
    137..186     +  misc_feature   bom (fragment): basis of mobility region from pBR322
    187..267     -  CDS            MRM1 (fragment): MRM1_YEAST - Also known as PET56 From Saccharomyces cerevisiae (strain ATCC 204508 / S288c) (Baker's yeast).
    317..504     +  promoter       HIS3 promoter: S. cerevisiae HIS3
    505..1167    +  CDS            HIS3: imidazoleglycerol-phosphate dehydratase, required for histidine biosynthesis; S. cerevisiae HIS3; yeast auxotrophic marker
   1375..1426    +  misc_feature   bom (fragment): basis of mobility region from pBR322
   1454..1882    -  rep_origin     f1 ori (sequence partly withheld): f1 bacteriophage origin of replication; arrow indicates direction of (+) strand synthesis
   1886..2043    -  CDS            lacZα (fragment): LacZα fragment of β-galactosidase; lacZ fragment
   2046..2064    +  promoter       T7 promoter: promoter for bacteriophage T7 RNA polymerase
   2095..2761    +  promoter       GAP promoter: S. cerevisiae TDH3; promoter for glyceraldehyde-3-phosphate dehydrogenase
   3036..4079    +  CDS            FBP1: F16P_YEAST - Experimental evidence at protein level: Swiss-Prot protein existence level 1. From Saccharomyces cerevisiae (strain ATCC 204508 / S288c) (Baker's yeast).
   4086..4151    +  CDS            3xFLAG: three tandem FLAG® epitope tags, followed by an enterokinase cleavage site
   4202..4391    +  terminator     CYC1 terminator: S. cerevisiae CYC1; transcription terminator for CYC1
   4420..5086    +  promoter       GAP promoter: S. cerevisiae TDH3; promoter for glyceraldehyde-3-phosphate dehydrogenase
   5367..5387    +  CDS            FLAG (fragment): FLAG® epitope tag, followed by an enterokinase cleavage site
   5397..5957    +  CDS            Dhfr: DYR_MOUSE - Experimental evidence at protein level: Swiss-Prot protein existence level 1. Key enzyme in folate metabolism. Contributes to the de novo mitochondrial thymidylate biosynthesis pathway (PubMed:25980602). Catalyzes an essential reaction for de novo glycine and purine synthesis, and for DNA precursor synthesis (PubMed:25980602). Binds its own mRNA. From Mus musculus (Mouse).
   5964..5989    +  CDS            3xHA (fragment): three tandem HA epitope tags
   6000..6247    +  terminator     CYC1 terminator: S. cerevisiae CYC1; transcription terminator for CYC1
   6250..6315    +  misc_feature   MCS (fragment): pBluescript multiple cloning site
   6327..6345    -  promoter       T3 promoter: promoter for bacteriophage T3 RNA polymerase
   6390..6406    -  protein_bind   lac operator: The lac repressor binds to the lac operator to inhibit transcription in E. coli. This inhibition can be relieved by adding lactose or isopropyl-β-D-thiogalactopyranoside (IPTG). lac repressor encoded by lacI
   6414..6444    -  promoter       lac promoter: promoter for the E. coli lac operon
   6459..6480    -  protein_bind   CAP binding site: CAP binding activates transcription in the presence of cAMP. E. coli catabolite activator protein
   6493..6585    -  CDS            lacI (fragment): lac repressor; lacI; The lac repressor binds to the lac operator to inhibit transcription in E. coli. This inhibition can be relieved by adding lactose or isopropyl-β-D-thiogalactopyranoside (IPTG).
   6768..7356    -  rep_origin     ori: high-copy-number ColE1/pMB1/pBR322/pUC origin of replication
   7527..8387    -  CDS            AmpR: β-lactamase; bla; confers resistance to ampicillin, carbenicillin, and related antibiotics
   8388..8492    -  promoter       AmpR promoter: bla
   8522..9025    -  misc_feature   CEN/ARS: S. cerevisiae CEN6 centromere fused to an autonomously replicating sequence
   9100..35      +  CDS            rop (fragment) (across the origin): Rop protein, which maintains plasmids at low copy number; rop
