[The description below was written by a language model from this plasmid's Addgene catalogue record and pLannotate feature annotations shown in this document.]
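Description:
pCSJ95 is a low-copy yeast expression plasmid built on the pJO629 backbone, in which the Yap5 gene of the parent vector was replaced by S. cerevisiae FBP1 (fructose-1,6-bisphosphatase) cloned between AscI and BamHI sites. It is a yeast–E. coli shuttle vector. A CEN/ARS element provides stable, centromeric maintenance in budding yeast, with HIS3 under its own promoter as the auxotrophic marker. A ColE1/pUC-type origin and AmpR (β-lactamase) support propagation and ampicillin selection in bacteria. Remnants of a pBluescript-type scaffold are also annotated, including an f1 origin, a lacZα fragment, T7 and T3 promoters and lac regulatory elements. The repository lists the plasmid as low copy in bacteria.

The payload consists of two parallel, same-orientation expression cassettes. In the first, a TDH3 (GAP) promoter drives FBP1 fused at its C terminus to a 3xFLAG epitope, followed by a CYC1 terminator. In the second, an identical TDH3 promoter drives mouse DHFR flanked by an N-terminal FLAG tag and a C-terminal HA tag, again ending in a CYC1 terminator. The catalogue entry describes both promoters as tetracycline-controlled. The feature table does not annotate the tetracycline-responsive element itself, although unannotated stretches lie between each promoter and its coding sequence.

Because the test protein and the long-lived DHFR reference are expressed from the same plasmid under matching control, both can be detected through their FLAG tags, and Fbp1 levels can be normalised to the reference. This allows Fbp1 expression and degradation to be followed after expression is shut off. The stated purpose is testing protein expression and stability, in the context of work on an N-end rule pathway that destroys gluconeogenic enzymes.
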