Addgene plasmid #104343: pCSJ95
Purpose: Express yeast Fbp1-3xflag and reference flag-DHFR-ha protein, both are contolled by tetracycline mediated TDH promter, test protein expression and stability.
Depositing lab: Alexander Varshavsky. Depositing organization: California Institute of Technology. Publication: An N-end rule pathway that recognizes proline and destroys gluconeogenic enzymes. Chen SJ, Wu X, Wadas B, Oh JH, Varshavsky A. Science. 2017 Jan 27;355(6323). pii: 355/6323/eaal3655. doi: 10.1126/science.aal3655. PubMed 28126757.
Backbone
  Vector backbone: pJO629
  Backbone size w/o insert (bp): 8017
  Vector type: Yeast Expression
  Selectable markers: HIS3
Growth in bacteria
  Bacterial resistance: Ampicillin, 100 μg/mL
  Growth temperature: 37°C
  Growth strain: NEB Stable
  Copy number: Low Copy
Gene/Insert
  Gene/Insert name: FBP1 (alt name: Fructose-1,6-bisphosphatase)
  Species: S. cerevisiae (budding yeast)
  Insert size (bp): 1047
  Tag / fusion protein: 3xFLAG (C terminal on backbone)
  Cloning method: Restriction Enzyme; 5′ cloning site AscI (not destroyed); 3′ cloning site BamHI (not destroyed)
  Sequencing primers: 5′ M13-forward; 3′ M13-reverse
Terms and licenses: Academic/Nonprofit Terms; Industry Terms: Not Available to Industry
Depositor comments: Replace the Yap5 gene of pJO629 to FBP1 gene.
How to cite: pCSJ95 was a gift from Alexander Varshavsky (Addgene plasmid # 104343 ; http://n2t.net/addgene:104343 ; RRID:Addgene_104343)
