>Addgene plasmid #104343 | pCSJ95 | depositor partial sequence | sequence record 197568 | M13F
NNNNNNNNNNNNNGGNNATTGGAGCTCCACCGCGGCGACTTTATCATTATCAATACTGCCATTTCAAAGA
ATACGTAAATAATTAATAGTAGTGATTTTCCTAACTTTATTTAGTCAAAAAATTAGCCTTTTAATTCTGC
TGTAACCCGTACATGCCCAAAATAGGGGGCGGGTTACACAGAATATATAACATCGTAGGTGTCTGGGTGA
ACAGTTTATTCCTGGCATCCACTAAATATAATGGAGCCCGCTTTTTAAGCTGGCATCCAGAAAAAAAAAG
AATCCCAGCACCAAAATATTGTTTTCTTCACCAACCATCAGTTCATAGGTCCATTCTCTTAGCGCAACTA
CAGAGAACAGGGGCACAAACAGGCAAAAAACGGGCACAACCTCAATGGAGTGATGCAACCTGCCTGGAGT
AAATGATGACACAAGGCAATTGACCCACGCATGTATCTATCTCATTTTCTTACACCTTCTATTACCTTCT
GCTCTCTCTGATTTGGAAAAAGCTGAAAAAAAAGGTTGAAACCAGTTCCCTGAAATTATTCCCCTACTTG
ACTAATAAGTATATAAAGACGGTAGGTATTGATTGTAATTCTGTAAATCTATTTCTTAAACTTCTTAAAT
TCTACTTTTATAGTTAGTCTTTTTTTTAGTTTTAAAACACCAAGAACTTAGTTTCGAATAAACACACATA
AACAAACAAAATCGTACGGGCCTAAAACATACCAGATCGCCACCCGCGCTTTAATCTGGAGAGGTGAAGA
ATACGACCACCTAGGCCTTAAGAACCGGTAAAACATACCAGATCGCCACCCGCGCTTTAATCTGGAGAGG
TGAAGAATACGACCACCTACCGGTCAACAACAACAACAACAACAACAACAACTCGAGGCCTAAAACATAC
CAGATCGCCACCCGCGCTTTAATCTGGAGAGGTGAAGAATACNACCACCNAGGCCTCGAGANATAGNCGC
CGCCATGCCNACTCTAGTAN
