>Addgene plasmid #104343 | pCSJ95 | depositor partial sequence | sequence record 197569 | M13R
NNNNNNNNNNNNNNACCCTNACTAAAGGGAANAAAAGCTGGTACCGGGCCCCCCCTCGAGGTCGACGGTA
TCGATAAGCTTGATATCGAATTCCTGCAGCCCGGGCCGCAAATTAAAGCCTTCGAGCGTCCCAAAACCTT
CTCAAGCAAGGTTTTCAGTATAATGTTACATGCGTACACGCGTCTGTACAGAAAAAAAAGAAAAATTTGA
AATATAAATAACGTTCTTAATACTAACATAACTATAAAAAAATAAATAGGGACCTAGACTTCAGGTTGTC
TAACTCCTTCCTTTTCGGTTAGAGCGGATGTGGGGGGAGGGCGTGAATGTAAGCGTGACATAACTAATTA
CATGACTCGAGTTAGGCGTAATCTGGGACATCGTATGGGTAGGTACCGTCTTTCTTCTCGTAGACTTCAA
ACTTATACTTGATGCCTTTTTCCTCCTGGACCTCAGAGAGGACGCCTGGGTATTCTGGGAGAAGTTTATA
TTTCCCCAAATCAATTTCTGGGAAAAACGTGTCACTTTCAAATTCCTGCATGATCCTTGTCACAAAGAGT
CTGAGGTGGCCTGGTTGATTCATGGCTTCCTGGTAAACAGAACTGCCTCCGACTATCCAAACCATGTCTA
CTTTACTTGCCAATTCCGGTTGTTCAATAAGTCTTAAGGCATCATCCAAACTTTTGGCAAGAAAATGAGC
GCCTCGTGGTGGTTCTTTGAGTTCTCTACTGAGAACTATATTAATTCTGTCCTTTAAAGGTCGATTCTTC
TCAGGAATGGAGAACCAGGTTTTCCTACCCATAATCACCAGATTCTGTTTACCTTCCACTGAAGAGGTTG
TGGTCATTCTTTGGAAGTACTTGAACTCGTTCCTGAGCGGAGGCCAGGGTAGGTCTCCGTTCTTGCCAAT
CCCCATATTTTGGGANACGGCGACGATGCAGTTCAATGGNCGAACCATGGNCCCACCCTTGTCATCGTCG
TCCTTGTAGTCCATGAATT
